Addgene plasmid #20119: pRS425ADS
Depositing lab: Jay Keasling. Depositing organization: University of California, Berkeley. Publication: Production of the antimalarial drug precursor artemisinic acid in engineered yeast. Ro DK, Paradise EM, Ouellet M, Fisher KJ, Newman KL, Ndungu JM, Ho KA, Eachus RA, Ham TS, Kirby J, Chang MC, Withers ST, Shiba Y, Sarpong R, Keasling JD. Nature. 2006 Apr 13. 440(7086):940-3. 10.1038/nature04640 PubMed 16612385.
Backbone
  Vector backbone: pRS425GAL1
  Vector type: Yeast Expression, Synthetic Biology
  Selectable markers: LEU2
Growth in bacteria
  Bacterial resistance: Ampicillin, 100 μg/mL
  Growth temperature: 37°C
  Growth strain: DH5alpha
  Copy number: Unknown
Gene/Insert
  Gene/Insert name: amorphadiene synthase (alt name: ADS)
  Cloning method: Restriction Enzyme
  Sequencing primers: 5′ n/a
Terms and licenses: Academic/Nonprofit Terms; Industry Terms: Not Available to Industry
How to cite: pRS425ADS was a gift from Jay Keasling (Addgene plasmid # 20119 ; http://n2t.net/addgene:20119 ; RRID:Addgene_20119)
