[The description below was written by a language model from this plasmid's Addgene catalogue record.]
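Description:
pRS425ADS is a yeast expression plasmid built on the pRS425GAL1 backbone and catalogued under yeast expression and synthetic biology. It is a shuttle vector. In bacteria it is selected with ampicillin, and in yeast it is maintained through the LEU2 auxotrophic marker, which allows leucine-auxotrophic host strains to grow without leucine. The pRS425 series is generally known as a family of 2μ-based, high-copy episomal yeast vectors. However, the record lists the copy number as unknown and includes no feature table, so the origins of replication and the exact layout of elements cannot be confirmed here.

The insert is amorphadiene synthase (ADS), introduced by restriction enzyme cloning. ADS is a sesquiterpene synthase that cyclises farnesyl pyrophosphate, an intermediate of the mevalonate pathway, into amorpha-4,11-diene, the hydrocarbon precursor of artemisinic acid and ultimately of the antimalarial artemisinin. The record does not explicitly state the promoter. The backbone name suggests that the gene sits under a galactose-inducible GAL1 promoter, which would allow expression to be switched on by galactose, but this is an inference from the name only. The species of origin of the gene, any codon optimisation, and any tags or terminators are also not stated.

The associated work concerns production of artemisinic acid in engineered yeast. This fits use of the plasmid to introduce the first committed terpene synthase step into yeast strains engineered for this pathway, diverting farnesyl pyrophosphate towards amorphadiene for metabolic engineering studies.
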