>Addgene plasmid #20119 | pRS425ADS | addgene partial sequence | sequence record 25831 | 20119 with Gal1-primer
CCGGATTCTGACTAGTAAACAATGGCCCTGACCGAAGAGAAACCGATCCGCCCGATCGCTAACTTCCCGC
CGTCTATCTGGGGTGACCAGTTCCTGATCTACGAAAAGCAGGTTGAGCAGGGTGTTGAACAGATCGTAAA
CGACCTGAAGAAAGAAGTTCGTCAGCTGCTGAAAGAAGCTCTGGACATCCCGATGAAACACGCTAACCTG
TTGAAGCTGATCGACGAGATCCAGCGTCTGGGTATCCCGTACCACTTCGAACGCGAAATCGACCACGCAC
TGCAGTGCATCTACGAAACCTACGGCGACAACTGGAACGGCGACCGTTCTTCTCTGTGGTTTCGTCTGAT
GCGTAAACAGGGCTACTACGTTACCTGTGACGTTTTTAACAACTACAAGGACAAGAACGGTGCTTTCAAA
CAGTCTCTGGCTAACGACGTTGAAGGCCTGCTGGAACTGTACGAAGCGACCTCCATGCGTGTACCGGGTG
AAATCATCCTGGAGGACGCGCTGGGTTTCACCCGTTCTCGTCTGTCCATTATGACTAAAGACGCTTTCTC
TACTAACCCGGCTCTGTTCACCGAAATCCAGCGTGCTCTGAAACAGCCGCTGTGGAAACGTCTGCCGCGT
ATCGAAGCAGCACAGTACATTCCGTTTTACCAGCAGCAGGACTCTCACAACAAGACCCTGCTGAAACTGG
CTAAGCTGGAATTTCAACCTGCTGCATTNTCTGCACAAA
